Addgene plasmid #54630: mCherry-pBAD
Purpose: (Empty Backbone) Localization: Protein Expression Vector , Excitation: 587, Emission: 610
Depositing lab: Michael Davidson & Nathan Shaner & Roger Tsien. Depositing organization: Florida State University, Tallahassee. Publication: Improved monomeric red, orange and yellow fluorescent proteins derived from Discosoma sp. red fluorescent protein. Shaner NC, Campbell RE, Steinbach PA, Giepmans BN, Palmer AE, Tsien RY. Nat Biotechnol. 2004 Dec;22(12):1567-72. Epub 2004 Nov 21. 10.1038/nbt1037 PubMed 15558047.
Backbone
  Vector backbone: mCherry-pBAD
  Backbone size (bp): 4800
  Vector type: Bacterial Expression
  Tag / fusion protein: mCherry (C terminal on backbone); 6xHis (N terminal on backbone)
Growth in bacteria
  Bacterial resistance: Ampicillin, 100 μg/mL
  Growth temperature: 37°C
  Growth strain: DH5alpha
  Copy number: High Copy
Gene/Insert
  Gene/Insert name: None
  Tag / fusion protein: mCherry (C terminal on backbone); 6xHis (N terminal on backbone)
Resource information
  A portion of this plasmid was derived from a plasmid made by: PMID 15558047; PI N.C. Shaner and R.Y. Tsien
Terms and licenses: Academic/Nonprofit Terms; Industry Terms: Not Available to Industry
Depositor comments: Contains 6x-Histidine tag for protein purification. Excitation = 587; Emission = 610
How to cite: mCherry-pBAD was a gift from Michael Davidson & Nathan Shaner & Roger Tsien (Addgene plasmid # 54630 ; http://n2t.net/addgene:54630 ; RRID:Addgene_54630)
