[The description below was written by a language model from this plasmid's Addgene catalogue record and pLannotate feature annotations shown in this document.]
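Description:
mCherry-pBAD is a bacterial expression plasmid of about 4.8 kb built on a pBAD-type backbone and catalogued as an empty backbone, meaning no additional gene has been inserted beyond the fluorescent protein it already carries. It replicates in E. coli from a ColE1/pMB1-family origin listed as high copy; only a short fragment of the rop gene remains, alongside the pBR322 bom region. Selection is by ampicillin through the β-lactamase gene driven by its own promoter.

The expression cassette is controlled by the araBAD promoter, with the araC regulator encoded divergently upstream, so transcription is kept low in the absence of L-arabinose and induced when the sugar is added. Downstream of the promoter, the open reading frame begins with an N-terminal leader comprising a 6xHis tag (annotated as a fragment of a composite His-containing tag), the T7 gene 10 leader that promotes efficient translation, and the Xpress epitope with its enterokinase cleavage site. This is followed by the mCherry coding sequence, a monomeric red fluorescent protein derived from Discosoma sp., with recorded excitation at 587 nm and emission at 610 nm. Transcription ends in the rrnB region, including a 5S rRNA segment and the T1 and T2 terminators.

The record indicates use for arabinose-inducible production of His-tagged mCherry in bacteria, with the histidine tag allowing affinity purification. Two sequencing records of slightly different length (4,834 and 4,782 nt) are provided. They show the same features in the same order from different start points, and the record does not explain the length difference.
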