Features (pLannotate 1.2.2; 15 found; start..end, strand, type, name):
      5..145     -  misc_feature   bom: basis of mobility region from pBR322
    247..287     -  CDS            rop (fragment): Rop protein, which maintains plasmids at low copy number; rop
    409..1287    -  CDS            araC: L-arabinose regulatory protein; araC
   1314..1598    +  promoter       araBAD promoter: araBAD; promoter of the L-arabinose operon of E. coli; the araC regulatory gene is transcribed in the opposite direction (Guzman et al., 1995)
   1644..1664    +  CDS            capTEV™ (fragment): composite tag for in vivo biotinylation, TEV protease cleavage, and 6xHis tagging
   1665..1697    +  CDS            T7 tag (gene 10 leader): leader peptide from bacteriophage T7 gene 10 promotes efficient translation in E. coli
   1701..1724    +  CDS            Xpress™ tag: Xpress™ epitope tag, including an enterokinase recognition and cleavage site
   1740..2447    +  CDS            mCherry: mCherry is a basic (constitutively fluorescent) red fluorescent protein published in 2004, derived from Discosoma sp.. It is reported to be a very rapidly-maturing monomer with low acid sensitivity.
   2547..2662    +  ncRNA          5S rRNA: Accession: RF00001 - 5S ribosomal RNA
   2666..2752    +  terminator     rrnB T1 terminator: Escherichia coli rrnB; transcription terminator T1 from the E. coli rrnB gene
   2844..2871    +  terminator     rrnB T2 terminator: transcription terminator T2 from the E. coli rrnB gene
   2890..2981    +  promoter       AmpR promoter: bla
   2982..3842    +  CDS            AmpR: β-lactamase; bla; confers resistance to ampicillin, carbenicillin, and related antibiotics
   4013..4601    +  rep_origin     ori: high-copy-number ColE1/pMB1/pBR322/pUC origin of replication
   4787..4834    -  misc_feature   bom (fragment): basis of mobility region from pBR322
>Addgene plasmid #54630 | mCherry-pBAD | addgene full sequence | sequence record 138526 | Addgene NGS result
AGCGCCTGATGCGGTATTTTCTCCTTACGCATCTGTGCGGTATTTCACACCGCATATGGTGCACTCTCAG
TACAATCTGCTCTGATGCCGCATAGTTAAGCCAGTATACACTCCGCTATCGCTACGTGACTGGGTCATGG
CTGCGCCCCGACACCCGCCAACACCCGCTGACGCGCCCTGACGGGCTTGTCTGCTCCCGGCATCCGCTTA
CAGACAAGCTGTGACCGTCTCCGGGAGCTGCATGTGTCAGAGGTTTTCACCGTCATCACCGAAACGCGCG
AGGCAGCAGATCAATTCGCGCGCGAAGGCGAAGCGGCATGCATAATGTGCCTGTCAAATGGACGAAGCAG
GGATTCTGCAAACCCTATGCTACTCCGTCAAGCCGTCAATTGTCTGATTCGTTACCAATTATGACAACTT
GACGGCTACATCATTCACTTTTTCTTCACAACCGGCACGGAACTCGCTCGGGCTGGCCCCGGTGCATTTT
TTAAATACCCGCGAGAAATAGAGTTGATCGTCAAAACCAACATTGCGACCGACGGTGGCGATAGGCATCC
GGGTGGTGCTCAAAAGCAGCTTCGCCTGGCTGATACGTTGGTCCTCGCGCCAGCTTAAGACGCTAATCCC
TAACTGCTGGCGGAAAAGATGTGACAGACGCGACGGCGACAAGCAAACATGCTGTGCGACGCTGGCGATA
TCAAAATTGCTGTCTGCCAGGTGATCGCTGATGTACTGACAAGCCTCGCGTACCCGATTATCCATCGGTG
GATGGAGCGACTCGTTAATCGCTTCCATGCGCCGCAGTAACAATTGCTCAAGCAGATTTATCGCCAGCAG
CTCCGAATAGCGCCCTTCCCCTTGCCCGGCGTTAATGATTTGCCCAAACAGGTCGCTGAAATGCGGCTGG
TGCGCTTCATCCGGGCGAAAGAACCCCGTATTGGCAAATATTGACGGCCAGTTAAGCCATTCATGCCAGT
AGGCGCGCGGACGAAAGTAAACCCACTGGTGATACCATTCGCGAGCCTCCGGATGACGACCGTAGTGATG
AATCTCTCCTGGCGGGAACAGCAAAATATCACCCGGTCGGCAAACAAATTCTCGTCCCTGATTTTTCACC
ACCCCCTGACCGCGAATGGTGAGATTGAGAATATAACCTTTCATTCCCAGCGGTCGGTCGATAAAAAAAT
CGAGATAACCGTTGGCCTCAATCGGCGTTAAACCCGCCACCAGATGGGCATTAAACGAGTATCCCGGCAG
CAGGGGATCATTTTGCGCTTCAGCCATACTTTTCATACTCCCGCCATTCAGAGAAGAAACCAATTGTCCA
TATTGCATCAGACATTGCCGTCACTGCGTCTTTTACTGGCTCTTCTCGCTAACCAAACCGGTAACCCCGC
TTATTAAAAGCATTCTGTAACAAAGCGGGACCAAAGCCATGACAAAAACGCGTAACAAAAGTGTCTATAA
TCACGGCAGAAAAGTCCACATTGATTATTTGCACGGCGTCACACTTTGCTATGCCATAGCATTTTTATCC
ATAAGATTAGCGGATCCTACCTGACGCTTTTTATCGCAACTCTCTACTGTTTCTCCATACCCGTTTTTTG
GGCTAACAGGAGGAATTAACCATGGGGGGTTCTCATCATCATCATCATCATGGTATGGCTAGCATGACTG
GTGGACAGCAAATGGGTCGGGATCTGTACGACGATGACGATAAGGATCCGAGCTCGAGCATGGTGAGCAA
GGGCGAGGAGGATAACATGGCCATCATCAAGGAGTTCATGCGCTTCAAGGTGCACATGGAGGGCTCCGTG
AACGGCCACGAGTTCGAGATCGAGGGCGAGGGCGAGGGCCGCCCCTACGAGGGCACCCAGACCGCCAAGC
TGAAGGTGACCAAGGGTGGCCCCCTGCCCTTCGCCTGGGACATCCTGTCCCCTCAGTTCATGTACGGCTC
CAAGGCCTACGTGAAGCACCCCGCCGACATCCCCGACTACTTGAAGCTGTCCTTCCCCGAGGGCTTCAAG
TGGGAGCGCGTGATGAACTTCGAGGACGGCGGCGTGGTGACCGTGACCCAGGACTCCTCCCTGCAGGACG
GCGAGTTCATCTACAAGGTGAAGCTGCGCGGCACCAACTTCCCCTCCGACGGCCCCGTAATGCAGAAGAA
GACCATGGGCTGGGAGGCCTCCTCCGAGCGGATGTACCCCGAGGACGGCGCCCTGAAGGGCGAGATCAAG
CAGAGGCTGAAGCTGAAGGACGGCGGCCACTACGACGCTGAGGTCAAGACCACCTACAAGGCCAAGAAGC
CCGTGCAGCTGCCCGGCGCCTACAACGTCAACATCAAGTTGGACATCACCTCCCACAACGAGGACTACAC
CATCGTGGAACAGTACGAACGCGCCGAGGGCCGCCACTCCACCGGCGGCATGGACGAGCTGTACAAGTAA
GAATTCGAAGCTTGGCTGTTTTGGCGGATGAGAGAAGATTTTCAGCCTGATACAGATTAAATCAGAACGC
AGAAGCGGTCTGATAAAACAGAATTTGCCTGGCGGCAGTAGCGCGGTGGTCCCACCTGACCCCATGCCGA
ACTCAGAAGTGAAACGCCGTAGCGCCGATGGTAGTGTGGGGTCTCCCCATGCGAGAGTAGGGAACTGCCA
GGCATCAAATAAAACGAAAGGCTCAGTCGAAAGACTGGGCCTTTCGTTTTATCTGTTGTTTGTCGGTGAA
CGCTCTCCTGAGTAGGACAAATCCGCCGGGAGCGGATTTGAACGTTGCGAAGCAACGGCCCGGAGGGTGG
CGGGCAGGACGCCCGCCATAAACTGCCAGGCATCAAATTAAGCAGAAGGCCATCCTGACGGATGGCCTTT
TTGCGTTTCTACAAACTCTTTTGTTTATTTTTCTAAATACATTCAAATATGTATCCGCTCATGAGACAAT
AACCCTGATAAATGCTTCAATAATATTGAAAAAGGAAGAGTATGAGTATTCAACATTTCCGTGTCGCCCT
TATTCCCTTTTTTGCGGCATTTTGCCTTCCTGTTTTTGCTCACCCAGAAACGCTGGTGAAAGTAAAAGAT
GCTGAAGATCAGTTGGGTGCACGAGTGGGTTACATCGAACTGGATCTCAACAGCGGTAAGATCCTTGAGA
GTTTTCGCCCCGAAGAACGTTTTCCAATGATGAGCACTTTTAAAGTTCTGCTATGTGGCGCGGTATTATC
CCGTGTTGACGCCGGGCAAGAGCAACTCGGTCGCCGCATACACTATTCTCAGAATGACTTGGTTGAGTAC
TCACCAGTCACAGAAAAGCATCTTACGGATGGCATGACAGTAAGAGAATTATGCAGTGCTGCCATAACCA
TGAGTGATAACACTGCGGCCAACTTACTTCTGACAACGATCGGAGGACCGAAGGAGCTAACCGCTTTTTT
GCACAACATGGGGGATCATGTAACTCGCCTTGATCGTTGGGAACCGGAGCTGAATGAAGCCATACCAAAC
GACGAGCGTGACACCACGATGCCTGTAGCAATGGCAACAACGTTGCGCAAACTATTAACTGGCGAACTAC
TTACTCTAGCTTCCCGGCAACAATTAATAGACTGGATGGAGGCGGATAAAGTTGCAGGACCACTTCTGCG
CTCGGCCCTTCCGGCTGGCTGGTTTATTGCTGATAAATCTGGAGCCGGTGAGCGTGGGTCTCGCGGTATC
ATTGCAGCACTGGGGCCAGATGGTAAGCCCTCCCGTATCGTAGTTATCTACACGACGGGGAGTCAGGCAA
CTATGGATGAACGAAATAGACAGATCGCTGAGATAGGTGCCTCACTGATTAAGCATTGGTAACTGTCAGA
CCAAGTTTACTCATATATACTTTAGATTGATTTAAAACTTCATTTTTAATTTAAAAGGATCTAGGTGAAG
ATCCTTTTTGATAATCTCATGACCAAAATCCCTTAACGTGAGTTTTCGTTCCACTGAGCGTCAGACCCCG
TAGAAAAGATCAAAGGATCTTCTTGAGATCCTTTTTTTCTGCGCGTAATCTGCTGCTTGCAAACAAAAAA
ACCACCGCTACCAGCGGTGGTTTGTTTGCCGGATCAAGAGCTACCAACTCTTTTTCCGAAGGTAACTGGC
TTCAGCAGAGCGCAGATACCAAATACTGTCCTTCTAGTGTAGCCGTAGTTAGGCCACCACTTCAAGAACT
CTGTAGCACCGCCTACATACCTCGCTCTGCTAATCCTGTTACCAGTGGCTGCTGCCAGTGGCGATAAGTC
GTGTCTTACCGGGTTGGACTCAAGACGATAGTTACCGGATAAGGCGCAGCGGTCGGGCTGAACGGGGGGT
TCGTGCACACAGCCCAGCTTGGAGCGAACGACCTACACCGAACTGAGATACCTACAGCGTGAGCTATGAG
AAAGCGCCACGCTTCCCGAAGGGAGAAAGGCGGACAGGTATCCGGTAAGCGGCAGGGTCGGAACAGGAGA
GCGCACGAGGGAGCTTCCAGGGGGAAACGCCTGGTATCTTTATAGTCCTGTCGGGTTTCGCCACCTCTGA
CTTGAGCGTCGATTTTTGTGATGCTCGTCAGGGGGGCGGAGCCTATGGAAAAACGCCAGCAACGCGGCCT
TTTTACGGTTCCTGGCCTTTTGCTGGCCTTTTGCTCACATGTTCTTTCCTGCGTTATCCCCTGATTCTGT
GGATAACCGTATTACCGCCTTTGAGTGAGCTGATACCGCTCGCCGCAGCCGAACGACCGAGCGCAGCGAG
TCAGTGAGCGAGGAAGCGGAAGAGCGCCTGATGCGGTATTTTCTCCTTACGCATCTGTGCGGTATTTCAC
ACCG
