Features (pLannotate 1.2.2; 14 found; start..end, strand, type, name):
    171..198     +  terminator     rrnB T2 terminator: transcription terminator T2 from the E. coli rrnB gene
    217..308     +  promoter       AmpR promoter: bla
    309..1169    +  CDS            AmpR: β-lactamase; bla; confers resistance to ampicillin, carbenicillin, and related antibiotics
   1340..1928    +  rep_origin     ori: high-copy-number ColE1/pMB1/pBR322/pUC origin of replication
   2114..2254    -  misc_feature   bom: basis of mobility region from pBR322
   2356..2396    -  CDS            rop (fragment): Rop protein, which maintains plasmids at low copy number; rop
   2518..3396    -  CDS            araC: L-arabinose regulatory protein; araC
   3423..3707    +  promoter       araBAD promoter: araBAD; promoter of the L-arabinose operon of E. coli; the araC regulatory gene is transcribed in the opposite direction (Guzman et al., 1995)
   3753..3773    +  CDS            capTEV™ (fragment): composite tag for in vivo biotinylation, TEV protease cleavage, and 6xHis tagging
   3774..3806    +  CDS            T7 tag (gene 10 leader): leader peptide from bacteriophage T7 gene 10 promotes efficient translation in E. coli
   3810..3833    +  CDS            Xpress™ tag: Xpress™ epitope tag, including an enterokinase recognition and cleavage site
   3849..4556    +  CDS            mCherry: mCherry is a basic (constitutively fluorescent) red fluorescent protein published in 2004, derived from Discosoma sp.. It is reported to be a very rapidly-maturing monomer with low acid sensitivity.
   4656..4771    +  ncRNA          5S rRNA: Accession: RF00001 - 5S ribosomal RNA
   4775..79      +  terminator     rrnB T1 terminator (across the origin): Escherichia coli rrnB; transcription terminator T1 from the E. coli rrnB gene
>Addgene plasmid #54630 | mCherry-pBAD | addgene full sequence | sequence record 454425 | Addgene NGS Result
ACGAAAGGCTCAGTCGAAAGACTGGGCCTTTCGTTTTATCTGTTGTTTGTCGGTGAACGCTCTCCTGAGT
AGGACAAATCCGCCGGGAGCGGATTTGAACGTTGCGAAGCAACGGCCCGGAGGGTGGCGGGCAGGACGCC
CGCCATAAACTGCCAGGCATCAAATTAAGCAGAAGGCCATCCTGACGGATGGCCTTTTTGCGTTTCTACA
AACTCTTTTGTTTATTTTTCTAAATACATTCAAATATGTATCCGCTCATGAGACAATAACCCTGATAAAT
GCTTCAATAATATTGAAAAAGGAAGAGTATGAGTATTCAACATTTCCGTGTCGCCCTTATTCCCTTTTTT
GCGGCATTTTGCCTTCCTGTTTTTGCTCACCCAGAAACGCTGGTGAAAGTAAAAGATGCTGAAGATCAGT
TGGGTGCACGAGTGGGTTACATCGAACTGGATCTCAACAGCGGTAAGATCCTTGAGAGTTTTCGCCCCGA
AGAACGTTTTCCAATGATGAGCACTTTTAAAGTTCTGCTATGTGGCGCGGTATTATCCCGTGTTGACGCC
GGGCAAGAGCAACTCGGTCGCCGCATACACTATTCTCAGAATGACTTGGTTGAGTACTCACCAGTCACAG
AAAAGCATCTTACGGATGGCATGACAGTAAGAGAATTATGCAGTGCTGCCATAACCATGAGTGATAACAC
TGCGGCCAACTTACTTCTGACAACGATCGGAGGACCGAAGGAGCTAACCGCTTTTTTGCACAACATGGGG
GATCATGTAACTCGCCTTGATCGTTGGGAACCGGAGCTGAATGAAGCCATACCAAACGACGAGCGTGACA
CCACGATGCCTGTAGCAATGGCAACAACGTTGCGCAAACTATTAACTGGCGAACTACTTACTCTAGCTTC
CCGGCAACAATTAATAGACTGGATGGAGGCGGATAAAGTTGCAGGACCACTTCTGCGCTCGGCCCTTCCG
GCTGGCTGGTTTATTGCTGATAAATCTGGAGCCGGTGAGCGTGGGTCTCGCGGTATCATTGCAGCACTGG
GGCCAGATGGTAAGCCCTCCCGTATCGTAGTTATCTACACGACGGGGAGTCAGGCAACTATGGATGAACG
AAATAGACAGATCGCTGAGATAGGTGCCTCACTGATTAAGCATTGGTAACTGTCAGACCAAGTTTACTCA
TATATACTTTAGATTGATTTAAAACTTCATTTTTAATTTAAAAGGATCTAGGTGAAGATCCTTTTTGATA
ATCTCATGACCAAAATCCCTTAACGTGAGTTTTCGTTCCACTGAGCGTCAGACCCCGTAGAAAAGATCAA
AGGATCTTCTTGAGATCCTTTTTTTCTGCGCGTAATCTGCTGCTTGCAAACAAAAAAACCACCGCTACCA
GCGGTGGTTTGTTTGCCGGATCAAGAGCTACCAACTCTTTTTCCGAAGGTAACTGGCTTCAGCAGAGCGC
AGATACCAAATACTGTCCTTCTAGTGTAGCCGTAGTTAGGCCACCACTTCAAGAACTCTGTAGCACCGCC
TACATACCTCGCTCTGCTAATCCTGTTACCAGTGGCTGCTGCCAGTGGCGATAAGTCGTGTCTTACCGGG
TTGGACTCAAGACGATAGTTACCGGATAAGGCGCAGCGGTCGGGCTGAACGGGGGGTTCGTGCACACAGC
CCAGCTTGGAGCGAACGACCTACACCGAACTGAGATACCTACAGCGTGAGCTATGAGAAAGCGCCACGCT
TCCCGAAGGGAGAAAGGCGGACAGGTATCCGGTAAGCGGCAGGGTCGGAACAGGAGAGCGCACGAGGGAG
CTTCCAGGGGGAAACGCCTGGTATCTTTATAGTCCTGTCGGGTTTCGCCACCTCTGACTTGAGCGTCGAT
TTTTGTGATGCTCGTCAGGGGGGCGGAGCCTATGGAAAAACGCCAGCAACGCGGCCTTTTTACGGTTCCT
GGCCTTTTGCTGGCCTTTTGCTCACATGTTCTTTCCTGCGTTATCCCCTGATTCTGTGGATAACCGTATT
ACCGCCTTTGAGTGAGCTGATACCGCTCGCCGCAGCCGAACGACCGAGCGCAGCGAGTCAGTGAGCGAGG
AAGCGGAAGAGCGCCTGATGCGGTATTTTCTCCTTACGCATCTGTGCGGTATTTCACACCGCATATGGTG
CACTCTCAGTACAATCTGCTCTGATGCCGCATAGTTAAGCCAGTATACACTCCGCTATCGCTACGTGACT
GGGTCATGGCTGCGCCCCGACACCCGCCAACACCCGCTGACGCGCCCTGACGGGCTTGTCTGCTCCCGGC
ATCCGCTTACAGACAAGCTGTGACCGTCTCCGGGAGCTGCATGTGTCAGAGGTTTTCACCGTCATCACCG
AAACGCGCGAGGCAGCAGATCAATTCGCGCGCGAAGGCGAAGCGGCATGCATAATGTGCCTGTCAAATGG
ACGAAGCAGGGATTCTGCAAACCCTATGCTACTCCGTCAAGCCGTCAATTGTCTGATTCGTTACCAATTA
TGACAACTTGACGGCTACATCATTCACTTTTTCTTCACAACCGGCACGGAACTCGCTCGGGCTGGCCCCG
GTGCATTTTTTAAATACCCGCGAGAAATAGAGTTGATCGTCAAAACCAACATTGCGACCGACGGTGGCGA
TAGGCATCCGGGTGGTGCTCAAAAGCAGCTTCGCCTGGCTGATACGTTGGTCCTCGCGCCAGCTTAAGAC
GCTAATCCCTAACTGCTGGCGGAAAAGATGTGACAGACGCGACGGCGACAAGCAAACATGCTGTGCGACG
CTGGCGATATCAAAATTGCTGTCTGCCAGGTGATCGCTGATGTACTGACAAGCCTCGCGTACCCGATTAT
CCATCGGTGGATGGAGCGACTCGTTAATCGCTTCCATGCGCCGCAGTAACAATTGCTCAAGCAGATTTAT
CGCCAGCAGCTCCGAATAGCGCCCTTCCCCTTGCCCGGCGTTAATGATTTGCCCAAACAGGTCGCTGAAA
TGCGGCTGGTGCGCTTCATCCGGGCGAAAGAACCCCGTATTGGCAAATATTGACGGCCAGTTAAGCCATT
CATGCCAGTAGGCGCGCGGACGAAAGTAAACCCACTGGTGATACCATTCGCGAGCCTCCGGATGACGACC
GTAGTGATGAATCTCTCCTGGCGGGAACAGCAAAATATCACCCGGTCGGCAAACAAATTCTCGTCCCTGA
TTTTTCACCACCCCCTGACCGCGAATGGTGAGATTGAGAATATAACCTTTCATTCCCAGCGGTCGGTCGA
TAAAAAAATCGAGATAACCGTTGGCCTCAATCGGCGTTAAACCCGCCACCAGATGGGCATTAAACGAGTA
TCCCGGCAGCAGGGGATCATTTTGCGCTTCAGCCATACTTTTCATACTCCCGCCATTCAGAGAAGAAACC
AATTGTCCATATTGCATCAGACATTGCCGTCACTGCGTCTTTTACTGGCTCTTCTCGCTAACCAAACCGG
TAACCCCGCTTATTAAAAGCATTCTGTAACAAAGCGGGACCAAAGCCATGACAAAAACGCGTAACAAAAG
TGTCTATAATCACGGCAGAAAAGTCCACATTGATTATTTGCACGGCGTCACACTTTGCTATGCCATAGCA
TTTTTATCCATAAGATTAGCGGATCCTACCTGACGCTTTTTATCGCAACTCTCTACTGTTTCTCCATACC
CGTTTTTTGGGCTAACAGGAGGAATTAACCATGGGGGGTTCTCATCATCATCATCATCATGGTATGGCTA
GCATGACTGGTGGACAGCAAATGGGTCGGGATCTGTACGACGATGACGATAAGGATCCGAGCTCGAGCAT
GGTGAGCAAGGGCGAGGAGGATAACATGGCCATCATCAAGGAGTTCATGCGCTTCAAGGTGCACATGGAG
GGCTCCGTGAACGGCCACGAGTTCGAGATCGAGGGCGAGGGCGAGGGCCGCCCCTACGAGGGCACCCAGA
CCGCCAAGCTGAAGGTGACCAAGGGTGGCCCCCTGCCCTTCGCCTGGGACATCCTGTCCCCTCAGTTCAT
GTACGGCTCCAAGGCCTACGTGAAGCACCCCGCCGACATCCCCGACTACTTGAAGCTGTCCTTCCCCGAG
GGCTTCAAGTGGGAGCGCGTGATGAACTTCGAGGACGGCGGCGTGGTGACCGTGACCCAGGACTCCTCCC
TGCAGGACGGCGAGTTCATCTACAAGGTGAAGCTGCGCGGCACCAACTTCCCCTCCGACGGCCCCGTAAT
GCAGAAGAAGACCATGGGCTGGGAGGCCTCCTCCGAGCGGATGTACCCCGAGGACGGCGCCCTGAAGGGC
GAGATCAAGCAGAGGCTGAAGCTGAAGGACGGCGGCCACTACGACGCTGAGGTCAAGACCACCTACAAGG
CCAAGAAGCCCGTGCAGCTGCCCGGCGCCTACAACGTCAACATCAAGTTGGACATCACCTCCCACAACGA
GGACTACACCATCGTGGAACAGTACGAACGCGCCGAGGGCCGCCACTCCACCGGCGGCATGGACGAGCTG
TACAAGTAAGAATTCGAAGCTTGGCTGTTTTGGCGGATGAGAGAAGATTTTCAGCCTGATACAGATTAAA
TCAGAACGCAGAAGCGGTCTGATAAAACAGAATTTGCCTGGCGGCAGTAGCGCGGTGGTCCCACCTGACC
CCATGCCGAACTCAGAAGTGAAACGCCGTAGCGCCGATGGTAGTGTGGGGTCTCCCCATGCGAGAGTAGG
GAACTGCCAGGCATCAAATAAA
