>Addgene plasmid #54630 | mCherry-pBAD | depositor partial sequence | sequence record 85027 | insert sequence
GGGCTAACAGGAGGAATTAACCATGGGGGGTTCTCATCATCATCATCATCATGGTATGGCTAGCATGACT
GGTGGACAGCAAATGGGTCGGGATCTGTACGACGATGACGATAAGGATCCGAGCTCGAGCATGGTGAGCA
AGGGCGAGGAGGATAACATGGCCATCATCAAGGAGTTCATGCGCTTCAAGGTGCACATGGAGGGCTCCGT
GAACGGCCACGAGTTCGAGATCGAGGGCGAGGGCGAGGGCCGCCCCTACGAGGGCACCCAGACCGCCAAG
CTGAAGGTGACCAAGGGTGGCCCCCTGCCCTTCGCCTGGGACATCCTGTCCCCTCAGTTCATGTACGGCT
CCAAGGCCTACGTGAAGCACCCCGCCGACATCCCCGACTACTTGAAGCTGTCCTTCCCCGAGGGCTTCAA
GTGGGAGCGCGTGATGAACTTCGAGGACGGCGGCGTGGTGACCGTGACCCAGGACTCCTCCCTGCAGGAC
GGCGAGTTCATCTACAAGGTGAAGCTGCGCGGCACCAACTTCCCCTCCGACGGCCCCGTAATGCAGAAGA
AGACCATGGGCTGGGAGGCCTCCTCCGAGCGGATGTACCCCGAGGACGGCGCCCTGAAGGGCGAGATCAA
GCAGAGGCTGAAGCTGAAGGACGGCGGCCACTACGACGCTGAGGTCAAGACCACCTACAAGGCCAAGAAG
CCCGTGCAGCTGCCCGGCGCCTACAACGTCAACATCAAGTTGGACATCACCTCCCACAACGAGGACTACA
CCATCGTGGAACAGTACGAACGCGCCGAGGGCCGCCACTCCACCGGCGGCATGGACGAGCTGTACAAGTA
AGAATTCGAAGCTTGGCTGTTTTGGCGGATGAGAGAAG
