>Addgene plasmid #54630 | mCherry-pBAD | addgene partial sequence | sequence record 93458 | pBAD-F 5'-ATGCCATAGCATTTTTATCC-3'
ACTCTCTACTGTTTCTCCATACCCGTTTTTTGGGCTAACAGGAGGAATTAACCATGGGGGGTTCTCATCA
TCATCATCATCATGGTATGGCTAGCATGACTGGTGGACAGCAAATGGGTCGGGATCTGTACGACGATGAC
GATAAGGATCCGAGCTCGAGCATGGTGAGCAAGGGCGAGGAGGATAACATGGCCATCATCAAGGAGTTCA
TGCGCTTCAAGGTGCACATGGAGGGCTCCGTGAACGGCCACGAGTTCGAGATCGAGGGCGAGGGCGAGGG
CCGCCCCTACGAGGGCACCCAGACCGCCAAGCTGAAGGTGACCAAGGGTGGCCCCCTGCCCTTCGCCTGG
GACATCCTGTCCCCTCAGTTCATGTACGGCTCCAAGGCCTACGTGAAGCACCCCGCCGACATCCCCGACT
ACTTGAAGCTGTCCTTCCCCGAGGGCTTCAAGTGGGAGCGCGTGATGAACTTCGAGGACGGCGGCGTGGT
GACCGTGACCCAGGACTCCTCCCTGCAGGACGGCGAGTTCATCTACAAGGTGAAGCTGCGCGGCACCAAC
TTCCCCTCCGACGGCCCCGTAATGCAGAAGAAGACCATGGGCTGGGAGGCCTCCTCCGAGCGGATGTACC
CCGAGGACGGCGCCCTGAAGGGCGAGATCAAGCAGAGGCTGAAGCTGAAGGACGGCGGCCACTACGACGC
TGAGGTCAAGACCACCTACAAGGCCAAGAAGCCCGTGCAGCTGCCCGGCGCCTACAACGTCAACATCAAG
TTGGACATCACCTCCCAC
